>Addgene plasmid #178763 | pMs_Cas7 | addgene full sequence | sequence record 354656 | Addgene NGS Result
TGGCGAATGGG
[124 nt withheld, positions 12-135]
C
[91 nt withheld, positions 137-227]
A
[49 nt withheld, positions 229-277]
CCTTTGACGTTGGAGTCCACGTTCTTT
[37 nt withheld, positions 305-341]
ACCCTATCTCGGTCTATTCTTTTGATTTATAAGGGATTTTGCCGATTTCGGCCTATTGGTTAAAAAATGA
GCTGATTTAACAAAAATTTAACGCGAATTTTAACAAAATATTAACGCTTACAATTTAGGTGGCACTTTTC
GGGGAAATGTGCGCGGAACCCCTATTTGTTTATTTTTCTAAATACATTCAAATATGTATCCGCTCATGAA
TTAATTCTTAGAAAAACTCATCGAGCATCAAATGAAACTGCAATTTATTCATATCAGGATTATCAATACC
ATATTTTTGAAAAAGCCGTTTCTGTAATGAAGGAGAAAACTCACCGAGGCAGTTCCATAGGATGGCAAGA
TCCTGGTATCGGTCTGCGATTCCGACTCGTCCAACATCAATACAACCTATTAATTTCCCCTCGTCAAAAA
TAAGGTTATCAAGTGAGAAATCACCATGAGTGACGACTGAATCCGGTGAGAATGGCAAAAGTTTATGCAT
TTCTTTCCAGACTTGTTCAACAGGCCAGCCATTACGCTCGTCATCAAAATCACTCGCATCAACCAAACCG
TTATTCATTCGTGATTGCGCCTGAGCGAGACGAAATACGCGATCGCTGTTAAAAGGACAATTACAAACAG
GAATCGAATGCAACCGGCGCAGGAACACTGCCAGCGCATCAACAATATTTTCACCTGAATCAGGATATTC
TTCTAATACCTGGAATGCTGTTTTCCCGGGGATCGCAGTGGTGAGTAACCATGCATCATCAGGAGTACGG
ATAAAATGCTTGATGGTCGGAAGAGGCATAAATTCCGTCAGCCAGTTTAGTCTGACCATCTCATCTGTAA
CATCATTGGCAACGCTACCTTTGCCATGTTTCAGAAACAACTCTGGCGCATCGGGCTTCCCATACAATCG
ATAGATTGTCGCACCTGATTGCCCGACATTATCGCGAGCCCATTTATACCCATATAAATCAGCATCCATG
TTGGAATTTAATCGCGGCCTAGAGCAAGACGTTTCCCGTTGAATATGGCTCATAACACCCCTTGTATTAC
TGTTTATGTAAGCAGACAGTTTTATTGTTCATGACCAAAATCCCTTAACGTGAGTTTTCGTTCCACTGAG
CGTCAGACCCCGTAGAAAAGATCAAAGGATCTTCTTGAGATCCTTTTTTTCTGCGCGTAATCTGCTGCTT
GCAAACAAAAAAACCACCGCTACCAGCGGTGGTTTGTTTGCCGGATCAAGAGCTACCAACTCTTTTTCCG
AAGGTAACTGGCTTCAGCAGAGCGCAGATACCAAATACTGTCCTTCTAGTGTAGCCGTAGTTAGGCCACC
ACTTCAAGAACTCTGTAGCACCGCCTACATACCTCGCTCTGCTAATCCTGTTACCAGTGGCTGCTGCCAG
TGGCGATAAGTCGTGTCTTACCGGGTTGGACTCAAGACGATAGTTACCGGATAAGGCGCAGCGGTCGGGC
TGAACGGGGGGTTCGTGCACACAGCCCAGCTTGGAGCGAACGACCTACACCGAACTGAGATACCTACAGC
GTGAGCTATGAGAAAGCGCCACGCTTCCCGAAGGGAGAAAGGCGGACAGGTATCCGGTAAGCGGCAGGGT
CGGAACAGGAGAGCGCACGAGGGAGCTTCCAGGGGGAAACGCCTGGTATCTTTATAGTCCTGTCGGGTTT
CGCCACCTCTGACTTGAGCGTCGATTTTTGTGATGCTCGTCAGGGGGGCGGAGCCTATGGAAAAACGCCA
GCAACGCGGCCTTTTTACGGTTCCTGGCCTTTTGCTGGCCTTTTGCTCACATGTTCTTTCCTGCGTTATC
CCCTGATTCTGTGGATAACCGTATTACCGCCTTTGAGTGAGCTGATACCGCTCGCCGCAGCCGAACGACC
GAGCGCAGCGAGTCAGTGAGCGAGGAAGCGGAAGAGCGCCTGATGCGGTATTTTCTCCTTACGCATCTGT
GCGGTATTTCACACCGCAATGGTGCACTCTCAGTACAATCTGCTCTGATGCCGCATAGTTAAGCCAGTAT
ACACTCCGCTATCGCTACGTGACTGGGTCATGGCTGCGCCCCGACACCCGCCAACACCCGCTGACGCGCC
CTGACGGGCTTGTCTGCTCCCGGCATCCGCTTACAGACAAGCTGTGACCGTCTCCGGGAGCTGCATGTGT
CAGAGGTTTTCACCGTCATCACCGAAACGCGCGAGGCAGCTGCGGTAAAGCTCATCAGCGTGGTCGTGAA
GCGATTCACAGATGTCTGCCTGTTCATCCGCGTCCAGCTCGTTGAGTTTCTCCAGAAGCGTTAATGTCTG
GCTTCTGATAAAGCGGGCCATGTTAAGGGCGGTTTTTTCCTGTTTGGTCACTGATGCCTCCGTGTAAGGG
GGATTTCTGTTCATGGGGGTAATGATACCGATGAAACGAGAGAGGATGCTCACGATACGGGTTACTGATG
ATGAACATGCCCGGTTACTGGAACGTTGTGAGGGTAAACAACTGGCGGTATGGATGCGGCGGGACCAGAG
AAAAATCACTCAGGGTCAATGCCAGCGCTTCGTTAATACAGATGTAGGTGTTCCACAGGGTAGCCAGCAG
CATCCTGCGATGCAGATCCGGAACATAATGGTGCAGGGCGCTGACTTCCGCGTTTCCAGACTTTACGAAA
CACGGAAACCGAAGACCATTCATGTTGTTGCTCAGGTCGCAGACGTTTTGCAGCAGCAGTCGCTTCACGT
TCGCTCGCGTATCGGTGATTCATTCTGCTAACCAGTAAGGCAACCCCGCCAGCCTAGCCGGGTCCTCAAC
GACAGGAGCACGATCATGCGCACCCGTGGGGCCGCCATGCCGGCGATAATGGCCTGCTTCTCGCCGAAAC
GTTTGGTGGCGGGACCAGTGACGAAGGCTTGAGCGAGGGCGTGCAAGATTCCGAATACCGCAAGCGACAG
GCCGATCATCGTCGCGCTCCAGCGAAAGCGGTCCTCGCCGAAAATGACCCAGAGCGCTGCCGGCACCTGT
CCTACGAGTTGCATGATAAAGAAGACAGTCATAAGTGCGGCGACGATAGTCATGCCCCGCGCCCACCGGA
AGGAGCTGACTGGGTTGAAGGCTCTCAAGGGCATCGGTCGAGATCCCGGTGCCTAATGAGTGAGCTAACT
TACATTAATTGCGTTGCGCTCACTGCCCGCTTTCCAGTCGGGAAACCTGTCGTGCCAGCTGCATTAATGA
ATCGGCCAACGCGCGGGGAGAGGCGGTTTGCGTATTGGGCGCCAGGGTGGTTTTTCTTTTCACCAGTGAG
ACGGGCAACAGCTGATTGCCCTTCACCGCCTGGCCCTGAGAGAGTTGCAGCAAGCGGTCCACGCTGGTTT
GCCCCAGCAGGCGAAAATCCTGTTTGATGGTGGTTAACGGCGGGATATAACATGAGCTGTCTTCGGTATC
GTCGTATCCCACTACCGAGATATCCGCACCAACGCGCAGCCCGGACTCGGTAATGGCGCGCATTGCGCCC
AGCGCCATCTGATCGTTGGCAACCAGCATCGCAGTGGGAACGATGCCCTCATTCAGCATTTGCATGGTTT
GTTGAAAACCGGACATGGCACTCCAGTCGCCTTCCCGTTCCGCTATCGGCTGAATTTGATTGCGAGTGAG
ATATTTATGCCAGCCAGCCAGACGCAGACGCGCCGAGACAGAACTTAATGGGCCCGCTAACAGCGCGATT
TGCTGGTGACCCAATGCGACCAGATGCTCCACGCCCAGTCGCGTACCGTCTTCATGGGAGAAAATAATAC
TGTTGATGGGTGTCTGGTCAGAGACATCAAGAAATAACGCCGGAACATTAGTGCAGGCAGCTTCCACAGC
AATGGCATCCTGGTCATCCAGCGGATAGTTAATGATCAGCCCACTGACGCGTTGCGCGAGAAGATTGTGC
ACCGCCGCTTTACAGGCTTCGACGCCGCTTCGTTCTACCATCGACACCACCACGCTGGCACCCAGTTGAT
CGGCGCGAGATTTAATCGCCGCGACAATTTGCGACGGCGCGTGCAGGGCCAGACTGGAGGTGGCAACGCC
AATCAGCAACGACTGTTTGCCCGCCAGTTGTTGTGCCACGCGGTTGGGAATGTAATTCAGCTCCGCCATC
GCCGCTTCCACTTTTTCCCGCGTTTTCGCAGAAACGTGGCTGGCCTGGTTCACCACGCGGGAAACGGTCT
GATAAGAGACACCGGCATACTCTGCGACATCGTATAACGTTACTGGTTTCACATTCACCACCCTGAATTG
ACTCTCTTCCGGGCGCTATCATGCCATACCGCGAAAGGTTTTGCGCCATTCGATGGTGTCCGGGATCTCG
ACGCTCTCCCTTATGCGACTCCTGCATTAGGAAGCAGCCCAGTAGTAGGTTGAGGCCGTTGAGCACCGCC
GCCGCAAGGAATGGTGCATGCAAGGAGATGGCGCCCAACAGTCCCCCGGCCACGGGGCCTGCCACCATAC
CCACGCCGAAACAAGCGCTCATGAGCCCGAAGTGGCGAGCCCGATCTTCCCCATCGGTGATGTCGGCGAT
ATAGGCGCCAGCAACCGCACCTGTGGCGCCGGTGATGCCGGCCACGATGCGTCCGGCGTAGAGGATCGAG
ATCTCGATCCCGCGAAATTAATACGACTCACTATAGGGGAATTGTGAGCGGATAACAATTCCCTCTAGAC
GCGGCACAAGCCGCGAGATTTGACTAAAATTAAGGAGGTTTTTTATGAGTCAGTTTATCCAATTGCATAT
CCTGACTTCTTATGCACCTAGTAACCTCAACCGCGACGATTTAGGCAGGCCCAAAACCGCAAAGATGGGT
GGCTTTGATAGACTAAGAGTTTCTTCTCAATCATTAAAGCGTAATTGGCGCTGTTCCGAAGTTTTTGAGT
CAAGCTTGGCGGATAACATTGGTAAACGTACCAAGCGGTTCGGGCAACAGGTGTTTGATCTGATGATTAA
AAAGGGTGCCTCTGAAAAAAACGCGAAAGTATGGGCGGCAGATATCGCAGGGGTATTTGGTAAAATTAAA
AAAGATTCGCTGGAAATTGAACAGTTAGCACATATAAGCCCGGAGGAACAGACAGCCAGTTTCGAATTGG
CAGCGATACTAGTTGAAGAAGGTAGGCCGGCGAAAGATGAAGAAAAAGCGCTGTTACGCCAGAATCAATC
CGCGGTGGACATCGCGTTATTTGGTCGAATGCTGGCATCAAGTCCGCGATTCAATGTTGAAGCAGCTTGT
CAGGTTGCACACGCTCTTTCCGTTCACAGTATCGTTGTCGAAGACGACTACTTCACGGCCGTGGACGATC
TGAATGATGGCAAAGAGGATTCTGGATCCAGTCATATAGGAGAGTCAGGCTTTGCAGCTGCGTTGTTTTA
TAATTATATTTGTATCAATAAGAGTCAGTTAATTGAAAATCTTGACGGAAACGAGGCATTAGCGAACAAA
GCCATACAGGCACTCACAGAAGCCGCGGTGAAGGTGAGTCCTAAGGGCAAACAAAATAGTTTCGCTAGTC
GCGCGTATGCGTCATATGTATTAGCAGAGAAAGGAGAGTACCAACCGAGGAGTTTGTCAGCCGCCTTCTT
AAAACCGATTGCAGGGGGGGACCAGGCGGTGGATGCGATTAAAGCCTTAAATAAACAGGCCGAAAATTTT
GATAAAGTCTATGGTGAGTGTGCAGAAACTCGCTATGCGATTGACGCCGTGAACGGAGAAGGTTCTTTTG
AGGAGCTGAAGGCGTTTGTTGCACAGTAGCTCGAGCACCACCACCACCACCACTGAGATCCGGCTGCTAA
CAAAGCCCGAAAGGAAGCTGAGTTGGCTGCTGCCACCGCTGAGCAATAACTAGCATAACCCCTTGGGGCC
TCTAAACGGGTCTTGAGGGGTTTTTTGCTGAAAGGAGGAACTATATCCGGAT
Features (pLannotate 1.2.2; 17 found; start..end, strand, type, name):
     12..440     +  rep_origin     f1 ori (sequence partly withheld): f1 bacteriophage origin of replication; arrow indicates direction of (+) strand synthesis
    493..550     +  promoter       AmpR promoter (fragment): bla
    559..1374    -  CDS            KanR: aminoglycoside phosphotransferase; aph(3')-Ia; confers resistance to kanamycin in bacteria or G418 (Geneticin®) in eukaryotes
   1496..2084    +  rep_origin     ori: high-copy-number ColE1/pMB1/pBR322/pUC origin of replication
   2270..2409    -  misc_feature   bom: basis of mobility region from pBR322
   2511..2702    -  CDS            rop: Rop protein, which maintains plasmids at low copy number; rop
   2719..3099    +  CDS            YPB1_ECOLX: Protein predicted: Swiss-Prot protein existence level 4. From Escherichia coli.
   3171..3462    -  CDS            TcR (fragment): tetracycline efflux protein; tet; confers resistance to tetracycline
   3477..3498    -  protein_bind   CAP binding site: CAP binding activates transcription in the presence of cAMP. E. coli catabolite activator protein
   3511..4593    -  CDS            lacI: lac repressor; lacI; The lac repressor binds to the lac operator to inhibit transcription in E. coli. This inhibition can be relieved by adding lactose or isopropyl-β-D-thiogalactopyranoside (IPTG).
   4594..4671    -  promoter       lacI promoter: lacI
   4679..4958    -  CDS            TcR (fragment): tetracycline efflux protein; tet; confers resistance to tetracycline
   4980..4998    +  promoter       T7 promoter: promoter for bacteriophage T7 RNA polymerase
   4999..5023    +  protein_bind   lac operator: The lac repressor binds to the lac operator to inhibit transcription in E. coli. This inhibition can be relieved by adding lactose or isopropyl-β-D-thiogalactopyranoside (IPTG). lac repressor encoded by lacI
   6117..6134    +  CDS            9xHis (fragment): 9xHis affinity tag
   6144..6193    +  CDS            SET1 (fragment): solubility-enhancement tag derived from T7 phage gene 10B
   6201..6248    +  terminator     T7 terminator: transcription terminator for bacteriophage T7 RNA polymerase
