[The description below was written by a language model from this plasmid's Addgene catalogue record and pLannotate feature annotations shown in this document.]
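Description:
pMs_Cas7 is a bacterial expression plasmid built on the pET28b backbone that carries the cas7 gene of the type I-E CRISPR-Cas system from Marinomonas sp. It is maintained in E. coli under kanamycin selection, conferred by the aph(3')-Ia aminoglycoside phosphotransferase gene. Replication relies on a ColE1/pBR322-type origin accompanied by the bom region and the rop gene, whose product keeps copy number down, consistent with the low-copy designation in the record. An f1 phage origin is also present, along with short leftover fragments of a tetracycline resistance gene and of the bla promoter that are backbone remnants rather than functional markers.

Expression follows the standard pET arrangement: a T7 promoter immediately followed by a lac operator, with a T7 terminator downstream and a plasmid-borne lacI gene under its own promoter supplying repressor. Transcription therefore depends on T7 RNA polymerase and is relieved by IPTG or lactose. The feature table does not annotate the cas7 coding sequence itself, but the roughly 1.1 kb unannotated interval between the lac operator and the terminator region is where the insert would be expected to lie. A short histidine-tag fragment is detected just downstream of that interval; whether it is fused in frame to Cas7 cannot be determined from the record, and the cloning sites are listed as unknown.

Cas7 is the repeating backbone subunit of the type I-E Cascade surveillance complex. The associated work concerns rapid cell-free characterization of multi-subunit CRISPR effectors and transposons, so this plasmid presumably serves as one of a set of single-subunit expression constructs combined to reconstitute the Marinomonas Cascade complex. Part of the plasmid derives from material made by a genome institute; the depositor's acknowledgement comment refers to a differently named plasmid.
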