Addgene plasmid #178763: pMs_Cas7
Purpose: Expression of Marinomonas sp. type I-E cas7
Depositing lab: Chase Beisel. Depositing organization: Helmholtz-Zentrum fuer Infektionsforschung (HZI). Publication: Rapid cell-free characterization of multi-subunit CRISPR effectors and transposons. Wimmer F, Mougiakos I, Englert F, Beisel CL. Mol Cell. 2022 Feb 16. pii: S1097-2765(22)00102-2. doi: 10.1016/j.molcel.2022.01.026. PubMed 35216669.
Backbone
  Vector backbone: pET28b
  Vector type: Bacterial Expression
Growth in bacteria
  Bacterial resistance: Kanamycin, 50 μg/mL
  Growth temperature: 37°C
  Growth strain: DH5alpha
  Copy number: Low Copy
Gene/Insert
  Gene/Insert name: Marinomonas sp. type I-E cas7
  Species: Marinomonas sp.
  Cloning method: Restriction Enzyme; 5′ cloning site Unknown (unknown if destroyed); 3′ cloning site Unknown (unknown if destroyed)
Resource information
  A portion of this plasmid was derived from a plasmid made by: U.S. Department of Energy Joint Genome Institute
Terms and licenses: Academic/Nonprofit Terms; Industry Terms: Not Available to Industry
Depositor comments: If used in a publication, please acknowledge that the plasmid pEcCas5 was generated by U.S. Department of Energy Joint Genome Institute, a DOE Office of Science User Facility. The associated work was supported by the Office of Science of the U.S. Department of Energy under Contract No. DE-AC02-05CH11231.
How to cite: pMs_Cas7 was a gift from Chase Beisel (Addgene plasmid # 178763 ; http://n2t.net/addgene:178763 ; RRID:Addgene_178763)
